>Addgene plasmid #168247 | Tol2-LyzC-RacFRET-U6ac-ctrl guides | addgene full sequence | sequence record 356960 | Addgene NGS Result
CCACCTAAATTGTAAGCGTTAATATTTTGTTAAAATTCGCGTTAAATTTTTGTTAAATCAGCTCATTTTT
TAACCAATAGGCCGAAATCGGCAAAATCCCTTATAAATCAAAAGAATAGACCGAGATAGGGT
[37 nt withheld, positions 133-169]
AAAGAACGTGGACTCCAACGTCAAAGG
[32 nt withheld, positions 197-228]
GCTGGCTAAGAACTCATCAGCCTCCCCGGTCCATCTACCCACGTACCAATGCACCAATTGGCCACAATGA
CGGCTACTACATGGTGCCATTCCTTCCTCTTTATAGGAATGGAGACTACCTCCTGTCCAACAATGCTCTT
GGATACGAGTACGCCTACCTGTTGGACCCAGGTCATTGCACAACACCAGAAATGCCCTCTGATCTGCAAA
AGACGTGAATATCTGTTCAGACACCCATATCCACTCTGTTCCACACAGGTCAGAGGTTTGTCCAGGAGTT
CTTGACAGAGGTGTAAAAAGTACTCAAAAATTTTACTCAAGTGAAAGTACAAGTACTTAGGGAAAATTTT
ACTCAATTAAAAGTAAAAGTATCTGGCTAGAATCTTACTTGAGTAAAAGTAAAAAAGTACTCCATTAAAA
TTGTACTTGAGTATTAAGGAAGTAAAAGTAAAAGCAAGAAAGAAAACTAGAGATTCTTGTTTAAGCTTTT
AATCTCAAAAAACATTAAATGAAATGCATACAAGGTTTTATCCTGCTTTAGAACTGTTTGTATTTAATTA
TCAAACTATAAGACAGACAATCTAATGCCAGTACACGCTACTCAAAGTTGTAAAACCTCAGATTTAACTT
CAGTAGAAGCTGATTCTCAAAATTGTTAGTGTCAAGCCTAGCTCTTTTGGGGCTGAAAAGCAATCCTGCA
GTGCTGAAAAGCCTCTCACAGGCAGCCGATGCGGGAAGAGGTGTATTAGTCTTGATAGAGAGGCTGCAAA
TAGCAGGAAACGTGAGCAGAGACTCCCTGGTGTCTGAAACACAGGCCAGATGGGCCCTCGAGCAGGAAAC
AGCTATGACCATGATTACGCCAAGCTATCAACTTTGTATAGAAAAGTTGGCTCCGAATTCGCCCTTAAAA
CTCGAGAGTTTGACTTGGGTTGATTATAGCAAATAGTGGAACACAAACAGATTTTGAAATATTCTTGCAA
ATTTATTTATTAAATCCATTCAAATATTGTCATTTTTTGTACTGTGTAATTTATATTGATTTGCTCATAC
AATATTTACATTTCGCTTAAACAATACACTATTATTTATATTTAAAAATAGCTATATATAAATCAAATGT
ATAGCTCTTTTTTACACAATTAATCAAAGCTAAAATATTTGTCACACAAATACAGTAAGCCACTTCACAA
TGATATCTTCAAAATCTGTGCTTGACTGAATCATTTCATTTATTGTTTTGTAATTCACATTATACCTTAC
GTTCTCCAGGCACAGTTTGAATTGTTGATAAATGAAGATAATACATCTGATTTAATTAGTCTCCTTTGTT
TATAATAACTTTAATCTAATTTGATAGTAATAATTCCAGCAATACATCCATTACAATAAAAATCGCTTTT
TTATTTTGCACATTAGTTTGCCGGTATTTGTTTAAAGTTTCACCATACTTTTAAATCATGTGCTATTTGA
AAAGGGCTGTTATGACTGGAATTAAATGTTTTTTTTTATATCAGTGTTTTAGATTGAAGTACAATATTTA
TAGGTAAAATTCACCAGCATATGCTTAAAGATAGCCATGCTCCAGGTCCTTGTGTCCTTCTAAGGTCTGT
TTGTGGTTTAAGCTGTTTGTTGACACACGCTTGTCTTCTCCATTTTTCTGTGAAGTTATTGTCAGTTTAT
TGCACACTGGGTTGCATTAAGCTGCAGTTTTTTCACAACAGTTTTCCACATTGTAACAGTCAGTCTCCAA
ATTATTCCATCAGTCCTCAAATTTAGTCATTTGAGGCCATGAAAACACTTAAAACTACATGAAGGTAGTT
TGGCATTAGGTTTTAGACTTGTTCTTGTTTGGCATATTGCAACCTGTGTAAAAATGATTTGATTTTTATT
TTTTTTTTTTTTTTTTCAGAAAGAAACGGTCCAAAAAGAGTTATGTGAACATTTATCCATGTGTTTAATG
TTTTTTAAATTAAAAAAAAACATTTTTATTAAACCACTTGTGACTAAACCTTTTTTAGTTATTCTATTTT
GTGACGAGTCTGAATGGCCAAAGTACTCTTGAATCCAAAATCTTTATAGTAAAATGTTTAATCTTACTTG
CAGTGTTGGGTATAATTTGTAACAAAGTTGAATTCCATATCTGCTGAGTGAAAAAGTAAAGTAAGAGATT
GCTGTAAATATTTAGGTTATTTATTTATTAATACAATATAGAAAGTAACAAAACACAATGTAAAAAATCA
ATAAAGAAAGTAAATATTAAAAGTAATGATAAACTAATGATGTAAACAATATTAGCAACAAAGTTTGTAC
AATTCAGGGAGGGTAAAGAATTTCACCTAATAGTCAAACTCTGTATTAAATAATATAAAATCTTTGTTCT
TAGTCTGAAGAGGAGACTGTGAGAGAAAGCTTACTGGTTGTTAAATTAGAAAATTTGTAACTTGCAGATT
AAAATGATTTAAATAATTTTATAAAGGCCATGTTTGAAACAAATGTAAAAACATAATAAATGTTAAGAAT
TTCAGATATTGAGATTTTACAATTTAAAAAAAGCAATAAAGTAATAGCAGAGACCTACACTCTTAAAGTA
AATTACCCAACTCTGCTTACTAGTAACTTTTGGAATAGTTACTAGTATCCATTGAACAAATACTAGAATC
TAATTAAATTGTGTGAGTGTCCAATGAAAAGATTCTTGTATTTAAAACAGTACCAGTATCTATATATGTA
CAAAATTTAGTGCTAGCAAAATGCAAATAAATACTACTGCATATAATGGATTGCATTGTAAATCGACTCG
CCATAATACATTTATTTCCTATTTTTACTTTTAACAAAAAATAAGTTCACTGAGTATTTCATGTCATTAA
ATCGCATTAAACCTCTTGCATGCTTTATGTACACTAGTGCAGTTCGCTAAATGACCACCGGTGTCACTAA
TAACACGATCGTTTCTGAATTCTGCATTAAACGCCATTTATACGTTGCTCTTATTAGTAAACAATTTCTC
CATCATGAGCTCGACCAGTATTGCATATTTCATCCTCTTAAATCCAGAGTTGTTTCTTTTAATCACTTTC
TCTTCATGATAAAAGCAGTTTTTGGTTTTCAGAAGTTTACAACAAACCCAGTCAGTTATTGCCTCAGCAA
ACACTGGAGCAACTGCACACTTGTGAAAAGCTTCTTGCGAAACACAAACCTTTCTCTGGACTTATAAATA
AAGGCATTCAGCAGCTCCACCATACACCTCCACTGGTCTTGATAAAGGGATCCTTTAAGGGCGAATTCGA
CCCAAGTTTGTACAAAAAAGCAGGCTTGTAAAACGACGGCCAGTGAGCGCGCGTAATACGACTCACTATA
GGGCGAATTGGGTACCGGGCCCCCCCTCGAGGAATTCGGCATGGTGAGCAAGGGCGAGGAGCTGTTCACC
GGGGTGGTGCCCATCCTGGTCGAGCTGGACGGCGACGTAAACGGCCACAAGTTCAGCGTGTCCGGCGAGG
GCGAGGGCGATGCCACCTACGGCAAGCTGACCCTGAAGTTCATCTGCACCACCGGCAAGCTGCCCGTGCC
CTGGCCCACCCTCGTGACCACCCTGGGCTACGGCCTGCAGTGCTTCGCCCGCTACCCCGACCACATGAAG
CAGCACGACTTCTTCAAGTCCGCCATGCCCGAAGGCTACGTCCAGGAGCGCACCATCTTCTTCAAGGACG
ACGGCAACTACAAGACCCGCGCCGAGGTGAAGTTCGAGGGCGACACCCTGGTGAACCGCATCGAGCTGAA
GGGCATCGACTTCAAGGAGGACGGCAACATCCTGGGGCACAAGCTGGAGTACAACTACAACAGCCACAAC
GTCTATATCACCGCCGACAAGCAGAAGAACGGCATCAAGGCCAACTTCAAGATCCGCCACAACATCGAGG
ACGGCGGCGTGCAGCTCGCCGACCACTACCAGCAGAACACCCCCATCGGCGACGGCCCCGTGCTGCTGCC
CGACAACCACTACCTGAGCTACCAGTCCGCCCTGAGCAAAGACCCCAACGAGAAGCGCGATCACATGGTC
CTGCTGGAGTTCGTGACCGCCGCCCTCGAGAAAGAGAAAGAGCGGCCAGAGATTTCTCTCCCTTCAGATT
TTGAACACACAATTCATGTCGGTTTTGATGCTGTCACAGGGGAGTTTACGGGAATGCCAGAGCAGTGGGC
CCGCTTGCTTCAGACATCAAATATCACTAAGTCGGAGCAGAAGAAAAACCCGCAGGCTGTTCTGGATGTG
TTGGAGTTTTACAACTCGAAGAAGACATCCAACAGCCAGAAATACATGAGCTTTACAGATAAGTCAGCTT
CCGGAGGTGGAACCGGTGGTGGAGGTACCATGCAGGCCATCAAGTGTGTGGTGGTGGGAGACGGAGCTGT
AGGTAAAACTTGCCTACTGATCAGTTACACAACCAATGCATTTCCTGGAGAATATATCCCTACTGTCTTT
GACAATTATTCTGCCAATGTTATGGTAGATGGAAAACCGGTGAATCTGGGCTTATGGGATACAGCTGGAC
AAGAAGATTATGACAGATTACGCCCCCTATCCTATCCGCAAACAGATGTGTTCTTAATTTGCTTTTCCCT
TGTGAGTCCTGCATCATTTGAAAATGTCCGTGCAAAGTGGTATCCTGAGGTGCGGCACCACTGTCCCAAC
ACTCCCATCATCCTAGTGGGAACTAAACTTGATCTTAGGGATGATAAAGACACGATCGAGAAACTGAAGG
AGAAGAAGCTGACTCCCATCACCTATCCGCAGGGTCTAGCCATGGCTAAGGAGATTGGTGCTGTAAAATA
CCTGGAGTGCTCGGCGCTCACACAGCGAGGCCTCAAGACAGTGTTTGACGAAGCGATCCGAGCAGTCCGC
GGCCGCATGGTGAGCAAGGGCGAGGAGCTGTTCACCGGGGTGGTGCCCATCCTGGTCGAGCTGGACGGCG
ACGTAAACGGCCACAAGTTCAGCGTGTCCGGCGAGGGCGAGGGCGATGCCACCTACGGCAAGCTGACCCT
GAAGTTCATCTGCACCACCGGCAAGCTGCCCGTGCCCTGGCCCACCCTCGTGACCACCCTGACCTGGGGC
GTGCAGTGCTTCAGCCGCTACCCCGACCACATGAAGCAGCACGACTTCTTCAAGTCCGCCATGCCCGAAG
GCTACGTCCAGGAGCGCACCATCTTCTTCAAGGACGACGGCAACTACAAGACCCGCGCCGAGGTGAAGTT
CGAGGGCGACACCCTGGTGAACCGCATCGAGCTGAAGGGCATCGACTTCAAGGAGGACGGCAACATCCTG
GGGCACAAGCTGGAGTACAACTACATCAGCCACAACGTCTATATCACCGCCGACAAGCAGAAGAACGGCA
TCAAGGCCAACTTCAAGATCCGCCACAACATCGAGGACGGCAGCGTGCAGCTCGCCGACCACTACCAGCA
GAACACCCCCATCGGCGACGGCCCCGTGCTGCTGCCCGACAACCACTACTTGAGCACCCAGTCCGCCCTG
AGCAAAGACCCCAACGAGAAGCGCGATCACATGGTCCTGCTGGAGTTCGTGACCGCCGCCGGGATCACTC
TCGGCATGGACGAGCTGGGCCGCTCTAGAAAGATGAGCAAAGATGGTAAAAAGAAGAAAAAGAAGTCAAA
GACAAAGTGTGTAATTATGTAAGCGGCCGCGGTGGAGCTCCAGCTTTTGTTCCCTTTAGTGAGGGTTAAT
TGCGCGCTTGGCGTAATCATGGTCATAGCACCCAGCTTTCTTGTACAAAGTTGAGATCTATAATTCACTG
GCCGTCGTTTTACGGTACCATCGATGATGATCCAGACATGATAAGATACATTGATGAGTTTGGACAAACC
ACAACTAGAATGCAGTGAAAAAAATGCTTTATTTGTGAAATTTGTGATGCTATTGCTTTATTTGTAACCA
TTATAAGCTGCAATAAACAAGTTAACAACAACAATTGCATTCATTTTATGTTTCAGGTTCAGGGGGAGGT
GTGGGAGGTTTTTTAAAGCAAGTAAAACCTCTACAAATGTGGTATGGCTGATTATGATCCTCTAGATCCC
TTGGGTAGCAGCGAAGTCGAGGCATTTCTGTCCTGGCTGGTCTAGAGGTCTCTCAGGTTTAAAAAAAGCA
CCGACTCGGTGCCACTTTTTCAAGTTGATAACGGACTAGCCTTATTTAAACTTGCTATGCTGTTTCCAGC
ATAGCTCTTAAACAGAGACGGTCGACAGTCTGCAGTGTCGTCTCTCGAACTAGGAGCCTGGAGAACTGCT
ATATAAACCCGGGACTTCTGGGTATGTTTCTGCCATGTGGTAAGTGGATAAACCTACTTATTCAACTCAT
TTACCTCAAACATGACAGTAAACCTCTTCGGGGCAAACCTGCAAACGCTTAAAACCTTCAAAGTTTGAAA
CCAGCAGTTTTGTAGAGGTTTACCGTAGTATTTTTGAACTGTAAAGCATATGCAGAGGAAGCTGGTTTTA
GGCTTGTGTGATTGGATGAGTTCTTCTGTGACGTAACTGATCTTTTGTCCTCGTGTCCTTCGCCTTCCCC
CACAGGCATGCGCGGACCTTCCCCCGCCGCAGACCAGAGGACAACATGCTCAGACGCCAGCAAACGGCCC
ATCGAAACATTCACAGACTCTCGGATTGGAGAGACCGGGCCCGAGGTCTCTGACTAAAAAAGCACCGACT
CGGTGCCACTTTTTCAAGTTGATAACGGACTAGCCTTATTTAAACTTGCTATGCTGTTTCCAGCATAGCT
CTTAAACAGAGACGGTCGACAGTCTGCAGTGTCGTCTCTCGAACCAAGAGCTGGAGGGAGAGCTATATAT
ACCAGGGACTTCTGGGTATGTTTTTGGGAGGTGGTGAGTGACTAAACCACTTATTCAGCTCCCTTAGATC
AAGTCTGACCCTATATCATGGTGACATAAACCTGCAAACTGATAAAACCTGAAGGATCTCAAATCCAGAG
TTTGTGTGAGGGATTACCGTGGTAATTTTCAAACTGTAAAGCATATGCAAAATTATCTGGTCTTGGCTTG
AGTGATTGGGTGTCTCGGTGTGATGCAGGGACGTTTTCAGTGACGTGTCCTTCTCCCTCCCCCACAGGCA
TGCGCAGAACATTTCCCCCCTCCTTGAAGACCAGAACAAAAGACGCCGAGAGCAGGAAACTCGTCTTACT
GAATGACCGAGGCTGGAGAAATCGACCCTAGGCAACTTTATTATACATAGTTGATAATTCACTGGCCGTC
GTTTTACGGTACCATCGATGATGATCCAGACATGATAAGATACATTGATGAGTTTGGACAAACCACAACT
AGAATGCAGTGAAAAAAATGCTTTATTTGTGAAATTTGTGATGCTATTGCTTTATTTGTAACCATTATAA
GCTGCAATAAACAAGTTAACAACAACAATTGCATTCATTTTATGTTTCAGGTTCAGGGGGAGGTGTGGGA
GGTTTTTTAAAGCAAGTAAAACCTCTACAAATGTGGTATGGCTGATTATGATCCTCTAGATCAGATCTGC
GAAGATACGGCCACGGGTGCTCTTGATCCTGTGGCTGATTTTGGACTGTGCTGCTCGCAGCTGCTGATGA
ATCACATACTTCCTCCATTTTCTTCCACTGATTGACTGTTATAATTTCCCTAATTTCCAGGTCAAGGTGC
TGTGCATTGTGGTAATAGATGTGACATGACGTCACTTCCAAAGGACCAATGAACATGTCTGACCAATTTC
ATATAATGTGAAAACGATTTTCATAGGCAGAATAAATAACATTTAAATTAAACTGGGCATCAGCGCAATT
CAATTGGTTTGGTAATAGCAAGGGAAAATAGAATGAAGTGATCTCCAAAAAATAAGTACTTTTTGACTGT
AAATAAAATTGTAAGGAGTAAAAAGTACTTTTTTTTCTAAAAAAATGTAATTAAGTAAAAGTAAAAGTAT
TGATTTTTAATTGTACTCAAGTAAAGTAAAAATCCCCAAAAATAATACTTAAGTACAGTAATCAAGTAAA
ATTACTCAAGTACTTTACACCTCTGGTTCTTGACCCCCTACCTTCAGCAAGCCCAGCAGATCCACTAGTT
CTAGAGCGGCCGCCACCGCGGTGGAGCTCCAGCTTTTGTTCCCTTTAGTGAGGGTTAATTGCGCGCTTGG
CGTAATCATGGTCATAGCTGTTTCCTGTGTGAAATTGTTATCCGCTCACAATTCCACACAACATACGAGC
CGGAAGCATAAAGTGTAAAGCCTGGGGTGCCTAATGAGTGAGCTAACTCACATTAATTGCGTTGCGCTCA
CTGCCCGCTTTCCAGTCGGGAAACCTGTCGTGCCAGCTGCATTAATGAATCGGCCAACGCGCGGGGAGAG
GCGGTTTGCGTATTGGGCGCTCTTCCGCTTCCTCGCTCACTGACTCGCTGCGCTCGGTCGTTCGGCTGCG
GCGAGCGGTATCAGCTCACTCAAAGGCGGTAATACGGTTATCCACAGAATCAGGGGATAACGCAGGAAAG
AACATGTGAGCAAAAGGCCAGCAAAAGGCCAGGAACCGTAAAAAGGCCGCGTTGCTGGCGTTTTTCCATA
GGCTCCGCCCCCCTGACGAGCATCACAAAAATCGACGCTCAAGTCAGAGGTGGCGAAACCCGACAGGACT
ATAAAGATACCAGGCGTTTCCCCCTGGAAGCTCCCTCGTGCGCTCTCCTGTTCCGACCCTGCCGCTTACC
GGATACCTGTCCGCCTTTCTCCCTTCGGGAAGCGTGGCGCTTTCTCATAGCTCACGCTGTAGGTATCTCA
GTTCGGTGTAGGTCGTTCGCTCCAAGCTGGGCTGTGTGCACGAACCCCCCGTTCAGCCCGACCGCTGCGC
CTTATCCGGTAACTATCGTCTTGAGTCCAACCCGGTAAGACACGACTTATCGCCACTGGCAGCAGCCACT
GGTAACAGGATTAGCAGAGCGAGGTATGTAGGCGGTGCTACAGAGTTCTTGAAGTGGTGGCCTAACTACG
GCTACACTAGAAGAACAGTATTTGGTATCTGCGCTCTGCTGAAGCCAGTTACCTTCGGAAAAAGAGTTGG
TAGCTCTTGATCCGGCAAACAAACCACCGCTGGTAGCGGTGGTTTTTTTGTTTGCAAGCAGCAGATTACG
CGCAGAAAAAAAGGATCTCAAGAAGATCCTTTGATCTTTTCTACGGGGTCTGACGCTCAGTGGAACGAAA
ACTCACGTTAAGGCATTTTGGTCATGAGATTATCAAAAAGGATCTTCACCTAGATCCTTTTAAATTAAAA
ATGAAGTTTTAAATCAATCTAAAGTATATATGAGTAAACTTGGTCTGACAGTTACCAATGCTTAATCAGT
GAGGCACCTATCTCAGCGATCTGTCTATTTCGTTCATCCATAGTTGCCTGACTCCCCGTCGTGTAGATAA
CTACGATACGGGAGGGCTTACCATCTGGCCCCAGTGCTGCAATGATACCGCGAGACCCACGCTCACCGGC
TCCAGATTTATCAGCAATAAACCAGCCAGCCGGAAGGGCCGAGCGCAGAAGTGGTCCTGCAACTTTATCC
GCCTCCATCCAGTCTATTAATTGTTGCCGGGAAGCTAGAGTAAGTAGTTCGCCAGTTAATAGTTTGCGCA
ACGTTGTTGCCATTGCTACAGGCATCGTGGTGTCACGCTCGTCGTTTGGTATGGCTTCATTCAGCTCCGG
TTCCCAACGATCAAGGCGAGTTACATGATCCCCCATGTTGTGCAAAAAAGCGGTTAGCTCCTTCGGTCCT
CCGATCGTTGTCAGAAGTAAGTTGGCCGCAGTGTTATCACTCATGGTTATGGCAGCACTGCATAATTCTC
TTACTGTCATGCCATCCGTAAGATGCTTTTCTGTGACTGGTGAGTACTCAACCAAGTCATTCTGAGAATA
GTGTATGCGGCGACCGAGTTGCTCTTGCCCGGCGTCAATACGGGATAATACCGCGCCACATAGCAGAACT
TTAAAAGTGCTCATCATTGGAAAACGTTCTTCGGGGCGAAAACTCTCAAGGATCTTACCGCTGTTGAGAT
CCAGTTCGATGTAACCCACTCGTGCACCCAACTGATCTTCAGCATCTTTTACTTTCACCAGCGTTTCTGG
GTGAGCAAAAACAGGAAGGCAAAATGCCGCAAAAAAGGGAATAAGGGCGACACGGAAATGTTGAATACTC
ATACTCTTCCTTTTTCAATATTATTGAAGCATTTATCAGGGTTATTGTCTCATGAGCGGATACATATTTG
AATGTATTTAGAAAAATAAACAAATAGGGGTTCCGCGCACATTTCCCCGAAAAGTG
Features (pLannotate 1.2.2; 32 found; start..end, strand, type, name):
      7..228     -  rep_origin     M13 ori (fragment) (sequence partly withheld): M13 bacteriophage origin of replication; arrow indicates direction of (+) strand synthesis
    228..515     +  CDS            tyr (fragment) (sequence partly withheld): TYRO_ORYLA - Also known as tyro. Experimental evidence at transcript level: Swiss-Prot protein existence level 2. This is a copper-containing oxidase that functions in the formation of pigments such as melanins and other polyphenolic compounds. From Oryzias latipes (Japanese rice fish) (Japanese killifish).
   1097..1117    +  protein_bind   attB4: mutant version of attB; core recombination site for the Gateway® BP reaction BP Clonase™
   3521..3541    +  protein_bind   attB1: mutant version of attB; core recombination site for the Gateway® BP reaction BP Clonase™
   3544..3564    -  CDS            lacZα (fragment): LacZα fragment of β-galactosidase; lacZ fragment
   3572..3590    +  promoter       T7 promoter: promoter for bacteriophage T7 RNA polymerase
   3599..3620    -  misc_feature   MCS (fragment): pBluescript multiple cloning site
   3635..4312    +  CDS            (3-F)Tyr-EGFP: (3-F)Tyr-EGFP is a basic (constitutively fluorescent) green fluorescent protein published in 2004, derived from Aequorea victoria.
   4319..4567    +  CDS            PAK1 (fragment): PAK1_BOVIN - Experimental evidence at protein level: Swiss-Prot protein existence level 1. Protein kinase involved in intracellular signaling pathways downstream of integrins and receptor-type kinases that plays an important role in cytoskeleton dynamics, in cell adhesion, migration, proliferation, apoptosis, mitosis, and in vesicle-mediated transport processes. Can directly phosphorylate BAD and protects cells against apoptosis. Activated by interaction with CDC42 and RAC1. Functions as GTPase effector that links the Rho-related GTPases CDC42 and RAC1 to the JNK MAP kinase pathway. Phosphoryl
   4598..5126    +  CDS            Rac1 (fragment): human Rac family small GTPase 1
   5135..5845    +  CDS            ECFP: ECFP is a basic (constitutively fluorescent) cyan fluorescent protein published in 1996, derived from Aequorea victoria. It has low acid sensitivity.
   5857..5920    +  CDS            K-Ras (fragment): human small GTPase proto-oncoprotein
   5951..5969    -  promoter       T3 promoter: promoter for bacteriophage T3 RNA polymerase
   5998..6019    -  protein_bind   attB2 (fragment): mutant version of attB; recombination site for the Gateway® BP reaction BP Clonase™
   6031..6051    +  CDS            lacZα (fragment): LacZα fragment of β-galactosidase; lacZ fragment
   6067..6201    -  polyA_signal   SV40 poly(A) signal: SV40 polyadenylation signal
   6224..6307    -  CDS            large T antigen (fragment): large T antigen from SV40 (simian virus 40)
   6386..6453    -  misc_RNA       tracrRNA (fragment): trans-activating CRISPR RNA for the Streptococcus pyogenes CRISPR/Cas9 system
   6940..7007    -  misc_RNA       tracrRNA (fragment): trans-activating CRISPR RNA for the Streptococcus pyogenes CRISPR/Cas9 system
   7471..7491    -  protein_bind   attB3: mutant version of attB; core recombination site for the Gateway® BP reaction BP Clonase™
   7495..7515    +  CDS            lacZα (fragment): LacZα fragment of β-galactosidase; lacZ fragment
   7531..7665    -  polyA_signal   SV40 poly(A) signal: SV40 polyadenylation signal
   7688..7771    -  CDS            large T antigen (fragment): large T antigen from SV40 (simian virus 40)
   8337..8377    -  misc_feature   MCS (fragment): pBluescript multiple cloning site
   8390..8408    -  promoter       T3 promoter: promoter for bacteriophage T3 RNA polymerase
   8453..8469    -  protein_bind   lac operator: The lac repressor binds to the lac operator to inhibit transcription in E. coli. This inhibition can be relieved by adding lactose or isopropyl-β-D-thiogalactopyranoside (IPTG). lac repressor encoded by lacI
   8477..8507    -  promoter       lac promoter: promoter for the E. coli lac operon
   8522..8543    -  protein_bind   CAP binding site: CAP binding activates transcription in the presence of cAMP. E. coli catabolite activator protein
   8556..8648    -  CDS            lacI (fragment): lac repressor; lacI; The lac repressor binds to the lac operator to inhibit transcription in E. coli. This inhibition can be relieved by adding lactose or isopropyl-β-D-thiogalactopyranoside (IPTG).
   8831..9419    -  rep_origin     ori: high-copy-number ColE1/pMB1/pBR322/pUC origin of replication
   9590..10450   -  CDS            AmpR: β-lactamase; bla; confers resistance to ampicillin, carbenicillin, and related antibiotics
  10451..10555   -  promoter       AmpR promoter: bla
