[The description below was written by a language model from this plasmid's Addgene catalogue record and pLannotate feature annotations shown in this document.]
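Description:
Tol2-LyzC-RacFRET-U6ac-ctrl guides is a zebrafish expression plasmid assembled by multisite Gateway cloning; the attB4, attB1, attB2 and attB3 sites in the feature table mark the junctions between the promoter, middle and 3′ modules. The record lists pME-GFP as the backbone, with GFP removed and RacFRET added. The name indicates a Tol2 transposon vector for genomic integration in fish, although the Tol2 arms are not annotated as such; a medaka tyrosinase fragment near the start may reflect Tol2-flanking sequence. The plasmid is propagated in E. coli through a high-copy ColE1/pUC origin with ampicillin selection (AmpR), and it retains pBluescript-type remnants, including an M13 ori fragment, lac promoter elements and T3/T7 promoters.

The payload is a Raichu-Rac1-type FRET biosensor under the LyzC promoter, which the record ties to neutrophil-specific work and which presumably occupies the unannotated attB4–attB1 interval. The annotated reading frame runs from a GFP-family fluorescent protein through a PAK1 fragment (the Rac/Cdc42-binding region), human Rac1 and ECFP to a short K-Ras C-terminal fragment, which typically provides membrane targeting. When Rac1 is GTP-bound it binds the PAK1 domain, bringing the two fluorophores together and changing the FRET signal, so the sensor reports active Rac. An SV40 poly(A) signal follows.

Downstream lie two guide RNA scaffolds (annotated as tracrRNA fragments) carrying control guide sequences. The name suggests they are driven by U6a and U6c promoters, though these are not annotated. No Cas9 appears in the feature table. The stated purpose is to label active Rac while serving as the control for neutrophil-specific CRISPR/Cas9 knockout in zebrafish.
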