Addgene plasmid #168247: Tol2-LyzC-RacFRET-U6ac-ctrl guides
Purpose: "label active Rac; control for neutrophil-specific knockout"
Depositing lab: Qing Deng. Depositing organization: Purdue University. Publication: A robust and flexible CRISPR/Cas9-based system for neutrophil-specific gene inactivation in zebrafish. Wang Y, Hsu AY, Walton EM, Park SJ, Syahirah R, Wang T, Zhou W, Ding C, Lemke AP, Zhang G, Tobin DM, Deng Q. J Cell Sci. 2021 Apr 15;134(8). pii: 237799. doi: 10.1242/jcs.258574. Epub 2021 Apr 22. PubMed 33722979.
Backbone
  Vector backbone: pME-GFP
  Modifications to backbone: remove GFP and add RacFRET
  Vector type: Zebrafish expression
Growth in bacteria
  Bacterial resistance: Ampicillin, 100 μg/mL
  Growth temperature: 37°C
  Growth strain: DH5alpha
  Copy number: Unknown
Gene/Insert
  Gene/Insert name: RacFRET
  gRNA/shRNA sequence: gggccaatgcgagaccctgt/gggctgtatcccagagtccc
  Promoter: LyzC
  Cloning method: Gateway Cloning
  Sequencing primers: 5′ GGTCGACTCGCCACCATGGTGAGCAAGGGCGAGG; 3′ CTCCACCGCGGCCGCTTACATAATTACACACTTTGTC
Terms and licenses: Academic/Nonprofit Terms; Industry Terms: Not Available to Industry
Depositor comments: Reference for the RacFRET (Raichu-Rac1) element: D. L. Graham, P. N. Lowe, and P. A. Chalk. A method to measure the interaction of Rac/Cdc42 with their binding partners using fluorescence resonance energy transfer between mutants of green fluorescent protein. Anal.Biochem. 296:208-217, 2001.
How to cite: Tol2-LyzC-RacFRET-U6ac-ctrl guides was a gift from Qing Deng (Addgene plasmid # 168247 ; http://n2t.net/addgene:168247 ; RRID:Addgene_168247)
